Addgene plasmid #12328: gB gag LV
Depositing lab: Inder Verma. Depositing organization: Salk Institute for Biological Studies. Publication: Abrogation of postentry restriction of HIV-1-based lentiviral vector transduction in simian cells. Kootstra NA, Munk C, Tonnu N, Landau NR, Verma IM. Proc Natl Acad Sci U S A. 2003 Feb 4. 100(3):1298-303. 10.1073/pnas.0337541100 PubMed 12547912.
Backbone
  Vector backbone: pMDLg/pRRE
  Vector type: Mammalian Expression, Lentiviral
Growth in bacteria
  Bacterial resistance: Ampicillin, 100 μg/mL
  Growth temperature: 37°C
  Growth strain: Stbl3
  Copy number: High Copy
Gene/Insert
  Gene/Insert name: gag/pol
  Mutation: The CypA binding region of the WT gag was replaced by the CypA of the macrophage tropic HIV-1 variant Ba-L
  Cloning method: Restriction Enzyme
  Sequencing primers: 5′ CMV forward
Terms and licenses: Academic/Nonprofit Terms; Industry Terms: Not Available to Industry
Depositor comments: Good for infection of Simian cells. Please see author's map for additional information.
How to cite: gB gag LV was a gift from Inder Verma (Addgene plasmid # 12328 ; http://n2t.net/addgene:12328 ; RRID:Addgene_12328)
