[The description below was written by a language model from this plasmid's Addgene catalogue record.]
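Description:
gB gag LV is a lentiviral packaging plasmid built on the pMDLg/pRRE backbone, the gag/pol helper construct of third-generation HIV-1-based vector systems. It is catalogued as a mammalian expression and lentiviral vector, is maintained in bacteria as a high-copy plasmid under ampicillin selection, and is propagated in a recombination-deficient strain of the kind usually chosen for lentiviral sequences. The record gives no feature table, so the origin of replication, polyadenylation signal and other backbone elements are not itemised. The promoter is not stated explicitly either, although the listing of a CMV forward sequencing primer suggests that the insert lies downstream of a CMV promoter. The backbone name also implies the presence of a Rev response element, which makes gag/pol expression dependent on Rev supplied in trans.

The payload is HIV-1 gag/pol, which encodes the structural proteins (matrix, capsid, nucleocapsid) and the enzymes (protease, reverse transcriptase, integrase) needed to assemble vector particles. The defining change is in gag: the cyclophilin A (CypA) binding region of the wild-type sequence has been replaced with the corresponding region from the macrophage-tropic HIV-1 variant Ba-L. This region lies in the capsid, and capsid is the target of post-entry restriction of HIV-1 in simian cells.

According to the depositor comments and the associated publication, the modified packaging construct is intended for producing lentiviral vectors that transduce simian cells efficiently, overcoming the post-entry block seen with standard HIV-1-based vectors. As a packaging plasmid it would be co-transfected into producer cells with a transfer vector, an envelope plasmid and a Rev expression plasmid.
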