>Addgene plasmid #12328 | gB gag LV | addgene partial sequence | sequence record 18915 | CMV-F 5'-CGCAAATGGGCGGTAGGCGTG-3'
GAGACGCCATCCACGCTGTTTTTGACCTCCATAGAAGACACCGGGACCGATCCAGCCTCCCCTCGAAGCT
TACATGTGGTACCGAGCTCGGATCCTGAGAACTTCAGGGTGAGTCTATGGGACCCTTGATGTTTTCTTTC
CCCTTCTTTTCTATGGTTAAGTTCATGTCATAGGAAGGGGAGAAGTAACAGGGTACACATATTGACCAAA
TCAGGGTAATTTTGCATTTGTAATTTTAAAAAATGCTTTCTTCTTTTAATATACTTTTTTGTTTATCTTA
TTTCTAATACTTTCCCTAATCTCTTTCTTTCAGGGCAATAATGATACAATGTATCAGGCCTCTTTGCACC
ATTCTAAAGAATAACAGTGATAATTTCTGGGTTAAGGCAATAGCAATATTTCTGCATATAAATATTTCTG
CATATAAATTGTAACTGATGTAAGAGGTTTCATATTGCTAATAGCAGCTACAATCCAGCTACCATTCTGC
TTTTATTTTATGGTTGGGATAAGGCTGGATTATTC
